>Addgene plasmid #99622 | FRT1-His-H2B-Cherry-2A (IG156) | addgene full sequence | sequence record 192467 | Addgene NGS Result
GACGGATCGGGAGATCCTAGTTATTAATAGTAATCAATTACGGGGTCATTAGTTCATAGCCCATATATGG
AGTTCCGCGTTACATAACTTACGGTAAATGGCCCGCCTGGCTGACCGCCCAACGACCCCCGCCCATTGAC
GTCAATAATGACGTATGTTCCCATAGTAACGCCAATAGGGACTTTCCATTGACGTCAATGGGTGGAGTAT
TTACGGTAAACTGCCCACTTGGCAGTACATCAAGTGTATCATATGCCAAGTACGCCCCCTATTGACGTCA
ATGACGGTAAATGGCCCGCCTGGCATTATGCCCAGTACATGACCTTATGGGACTTTCCTACTTGGCAGTA
CATCTACGTATTAGTCATCGCTATTACCATGGTGATGCGGTTTTGGCAGTACATCAATGGGCGTGGATAG
CGGTTTGACTCACGGGGATTTCCAAGTCTCCACCCCATTGACGTCAATGGGAGTTTGTTTTGGCACCAAA
ATCAACGGGACTTTCCAAAATGTCGTAACAACTCCGCCCCATTGACGCAAATGGGCGGTAGGCGTGTACG
GTGGGAGGTCTATATAAGCAGAGCTCTCTGGCTAACTAGAGAACCCACTGCTTACTGGCTTATCGAAATT
AATACGACTCACTATAGGGAGACCCAAGCTGGCTAGCAATTAAGCTTGAAGTTCCTATTCTTCAAATAGT
ATAGGAACTTCCGGCGCGCCACCATGGCGCATCATCATCATCATCATCCAGAGCCAGCGAAGTCTGCTCC
CGCCCCGAAAAAGGGCTCCAAGAAGGCGGTGACTAAGGCGCAGAAGAAAGGCGGCAAGAAGCGCAAGCGC
AGCCGCAAGGAGAGCTATTCCATCTATGTCTACAAGGTTCTGAAGCAGGTCCACCCTGACACCGGCATTT
CGTCCAAGGCCATGGGCATCATGAACTCGTTTGTGAACGACATTTTCGAGCGCATCGCAGGTGAGGCTTC
CCGCCTGGCGCATTACAACAAGCGCTCGACCATCACCTCCAGGGAGATCCAGACGGCCGTGCGCCTGCTG
CTGCCTGGGGAGTTGGCCAAGCACGCCGTGTCCGAGGGTACTAAGGCCATCACCAAGTACACCAGCGCTA
AGGATCCCCGGGTACCGGTAACCATGGTGAGCAAGGGCGAGGAGGATAACATGGCCATCATCAAGGAGTT
CATGCGCTTCAAGGTGCACATGGAGGGCTCCGTGAACGGCCACGAGTTCGAGATCGAGGGCGAGGGCGAG
GGCCGCCCCTACGAGGGCACCCAGACCGCCAAGCTGAAGGTGACCAAGGGTGGCCCCCTGCCCTTCGCCT
GGGACATCCTGTCCCCTCAGTTCATGTACGGCTCCAAGGCCTACGTGAAGCACCCCGCCGACATCCCCGA
CTACTTGAAGCTGTCCTTCCCCGAGGGCTTCAAGTGGGAGCGCGTGATGAACTTCGAGGACGGCGGCGTG
GTGACCGTGACCCAGGACTCCTCCCTGCAGGACGGCGAGTTCATCTACAAGGTGAAGCTGCGCGGCACCA
ACTTCCCCTCCGACGGCCCCGTAATGCAGAAGAAGACCATGGGCTGGGAGGCCTCCTCCGAGAGAATGTA
CCCCGAGGACGGCGCCCTGAAGGGCGAGATCAAGCAGAGGCTGAAGCTGAAGGACGGCGGCCACTACGAC
GCTGAGGTCAAGACCACCTACAAGGCCAAGAAGCCCGTGCAGCTGCCCGGCGCCTACAACGTCAACATCA
AGTTGGACATCACCTCCCACAACGAGGACTACACCATCGTGGAACAGTACGAACGCGCCGAGGGCCGCCA
CTCCACTGGCGGCATGGACGAGCTGTACAAGGGCAGTGGAGAGGGCAGAGGAAGTCTGCTAACATGCGGT
GACGTCGAGGAGAATCCTGGCCCAGAATTCTGCAGATATCCAGCACAGTGGCGGCCGCTCGAGTCTAGGC
GCGCCCCGCTAATCAACCTCTGGATTACAAAATTTGTGAAAGATTGACTGGTATTCTTAACTATGTTGCT
CCTTTTACGCTATGTGGATACGCTGCTTTAATGCCTTTGTATCATGCTATTGCTTCCCGTATGGCTTTCA
TTTTCTCCTCCTTGTATAAATCCTGGTTGCTGTCTCTTTATGAGGAGTTGTGGCCCGTTGTCAGGCAACG
TGGCGTGGTGTGCACTGTGTTTGCTGACGCAACCCCCACTGGTTGGGGCATTGCCACCACCTGTCAGCTC
CTTTCCGGGACTTTCGCTTTCCCCCTCCCTATTGCCACGGCGGAACTCATCGCCGCCTGCCTTGCCCGCT
GCTGGACAGGGGCTCGGCTGTTGGGCACTGACAATTCCGTGGTGTTGTCGGGGAAATCATCGTCCTTTCC
TTGGCTGCTCGCCTGTGTTGCCACCTGGATTCTGCGCGGGACGTCCTTCTGCTACGTCCCTTCGGCCCTC
AATCCAGCGGACCTTCCTTCCCGCGGCCTGCTGCCGGCTCTGCGGCCTCTTCCGCGTCTTCGCCTTCGCC
CTCAGACGAGTCGGATCTCCCTTTGGGCCGCCTCCCCGCATCGATACCGTCGAGACTGCTGCACCAGATC
ATAATCAGCCATACCACATTTGTAGAGGTTTTACTTGCTTTAAAAAACCTCCCACACCTCCCCCTGAACC
TGAAACATAAAATGAATGCAATTGTTGTTGTTAACTTGTTTATTGCAGCTTATAATGGTTACAAATAAAG
CAATAGCATCACAAATTTCACAAATAAAGCATTTTTTTCACTGCATTCTAGTTGTGGTTTGTCCAAACTC
ATCAATGTATCTTAAGGCGTGGAGATCTATCGAGTCTAGAGGGCCCGTTTAAACCCGCTGATCAGCCTCG
ACTGTGCCTTCTAGTTGCCAGCCATCTGTTGTTTGCCCCTCCCCCGTGCCTTCCTTGACCCTGGAAGGTG
CCACTCCCACTGTCCTTTCCTAATAAAATGAGGAAATTGCATCGCATTGTCTGAGTAGGTGTCATTCTAT
TCTGGGGGGTGGGGTGGGGCAGGACAGCAAGGGGGAGGATTGGGAAGACAATAGCAGGCATGCTGGGGAT
GCGGTGGGCTCTATGGCTTCTGAGGCGGAAAGAACCAGCTGGGGCTCTAGGGGGTATCCCC
[124 nt withheld, positions 3142-3265]
C
[91 nt withheld, positions 3267-3357]
A
[49 nt withheld, positions 3359-3407]
CCTTTGACGTTGGAGTCCACGTTCTTT
[37 nt withheld, positions 3435-3471]
ACCCTATCTCGGTCTATTCTTTTGATTTATAAGGGATTTTGCCGATTTCGGCCTATTGGTTAAAAAATGA
GCTGATTTAACAAAAATTTAACGCGAATTAATTCTGTGGAATGTGTGTCAGTTAGGGTGTGGAAAGTCCC
CAGGCTCCCCAGCAGGCAGAAGTATGCAAAGCATGCATCTCAATTAGTCAGCAACCAGGTGTGGAAAGTC
CCCAGGCTCCCCAGCAGGCAGAAGTATGCAAAGCATGCATCTCAATTAGTCAGCAACCATAGTCCCGCCC
CTAACTCCGCCCATCCCGCCCCTAACTCCGCCCAGTTCCGCCCATTCTCCGCCCCATGGCTGACTAATTT
TTTTTATTTATGCAGAGGCCGAGGCCGCCTCTGCCTCTGAGCTATTCCAGAAGTAGTGAGGAGGCTTTTT
TGGAGGCCTAGGCTTTTGCAAAAAGCTCCCGGGAGCTTGTATATCCATTTTCGGATCTGATCAAGAGACA
GGATGAGGATCGTTTCGCATGATTGAACAAGATGGATTGCACGCAGGTTCTCCGGCCGCTTGGGTGGAGA
GGCTATTCGGCTATGACTGGGCACAACAGACAATCGGCTGCTCTGATGCCGCCGTGTTCCGGCTGTCAGC
GCAGGGGCGCCCGGTTCTTTTTGTCAAGACCGACCTGTCCGGTGCCCTGAATGAACTGCAGGACGAGGCA
GCGCGGCTATCGTGGCTGGCCACGACGGGCGTTCCTTGCGCAGCTGTGCTCGACGTTGTCACTGAAGCGG
GAAGGGACTGGCTGCTATTGGGCGAAGTGCCGGGGCAGGATCTCCTGTCATCTCACCTTGCTCCTGCCGA
GAAAGTATCCATCATGGCTGATGCAATGCGGCGGCTGCATACGCTTGATCCGGCTACCTGCCCATTCGAC
CACCAAGCGAAACATCGCATCGAGCGAGCACGTACTCGGATGGAAGCCGGTCTTGTCGATCAGGATGATC
TGGACGAAGAGCATCAGGGGCTCGCGCCAGCCGAACTGTTCGCCAGGCTCAAGGCGCGCATGCCCGACGG
CGAGGATCTCGTCGTGACCCATGGCGATGCCTGCTTGCCGAATATCATGGTGGAAAATGGCCGCTTTTCT
GGATTCATCGACTGTGGCCGGCTGGGTGTGGCGGACCGCTATCAGGACATAGCGTTGGCTACCCGTGATA
TTGCTGAAGAGCTTGGCGGCGAATGGGCTGACCGCTTCCTCGTGCTTTACGGTATCGCCGCTCCCGATTC
GCAGCGCATCGCCTTCTATCGCCTTCTTGACGAGTTCTTCTGAGCGGGACTCTGGGGTTCGAAATGACCG
ACCAAGCGACGCCCAACCTGCCATCACGAGATTTCGATTCCACCGCCGCCTTCTATGAAAGGTTGGGCTT
CGGAATCGTTTTCCGGGACGCCGGCTGGATGATCCTCCAGCGCGGGGATCTCATGCTGGAGTTCTTCGCC
CACCCCAACTTGTTTATTGCAGCTTATAATGGTTACAAATAAAGCAATAGCATCACAAATTTCACAAATA
AAGCATTTTTTTCACTGCATTCTAGTTGTGGTTTGTCCAAACTCATCAATGTATCTTATCATGTCTGTAT
ACCGTCGACCTCTAGCTAGAGCTTGGCGTAATCATGGTCATAGCTGTTTCCTGTGTGAAATTGTTATCCG
CTCACAATTCCACACAACATACGAGCCGGAAGCATAAAGTGTAAAGCCTGGGGTGCCTAATGAGTGAGCT
AACTCACATTAATTGCGTTGCGCTCACTGCCCGCTTTCCAGTCGGGAAACCTGTCGTGCCAGCTGCATTA
ATGAATCGGCCAACGCGCGGGGAGAGGCGGTTTGCGTATTGGGCGCTCTTCCGCTTCCTCGCTCACTGAC
TCGCTGCGCTCGGTCGTTCGGCTGCGGCGAGCGGTATCAGCTCACTCAAAGGCGGTAATACGGTTATCCA
CAGAATCAGGGGATAACGCAGGAAAGAACATGTGAGCAAAAGGCCAGCAAAAGGCCAGGAACCGTAAAAA
GGCCGCGTTGCTGGCGTTTTTCCATAGGCTCCGCCCCCCTGACGAGCATCACAAAAATCGACGCTCAAGT
CAGAGGTGGCGAAACCCGACAGGACTATAAAGATACCAGGCGTTTCCCCCTGGAAGCTCCCTCGTGCGCT
CTCCTGTTCCGACCCTGCCGCTTACCGGATACCTGTCCGCCTTTCTCCCTTCGGGAAGCGTGGCGCTTTC
TCATAGCTCACGCTGTAGGTATCTCAGTTCGGTGTAGGTCGTTCGCTCCAAGCTGGGCTGTGTGCACGAA
CCCCCCGTTCAGCCCGACCGCTGCGCCTTATCCGGTAACTATCGTCTTGAGTCCAACCCGGTAAGACACG
ACTTATCGCCACTGGCAGCAGCCACTGGTAACAGGATTAGCAGAGCGAGGTATGTAGGCGGTGCTACAGA
GTTCTTGAAGTGGTGGCCTAACTACGGCTACACTAGAAGAACAGTATTTGGTATCTGCGCTCTGCTGAAG
CCAGTTACCTTCGGAAAAAGAGTTGGTAGCTCTTGATCCGGCAAACAAACCACCGCTGGTAGCGGTGGTT
TTTTTGTTTGCAAGCAGCAGATTACGCGCAGAAAAAAAGGATCTCAAGAAGATCCTTTGATCTTTTCTAC
GGGGTCTGACGCTCAGTGGAACGAAAACTCACGTTAAGGGATTTTGGTCATGAGATTATCAAAAAGGATC
TTCACCTAGATCCTTTTAAATTAAAAATGAAGTTTTAAATCAATCTAAAGTATATATGAGTAAACTTGGT
CTGACAGTTACCAATGCTTAATCAGTGAGGCACCTATCTCAGCGATCTGTCTATTTCGTTCATCCATAGT
TGCCTGACTCCCCGTCGTGTAGATAACTACGATACGGGAGGGCTTACCATCTGGCCCCAGTGCTGCAATG
ATACCGCGAGACCCACGCTCACCGGCTCCAGATTTATCAGCAATAAACCAGCCAGCCGGAAGGGCCGAGC
GCAGAAGTGGTCCTGCAACTTTATCCGCCTCCATCCAGTCTATTAATTGTTGCCGGGAAGCTAGAGTAAG
TAGTTCGCCAGTTAATAGTTTGCGCAACGTTGTTGCCATTGCTACAGGCATCGTGGTGTCACGCTCGTCG
TTTGGTATGGCTTCATTCAGCTCCGGTTCCCAACGATCAAGGCGAGTTACATGATCCCCCATGTTGTGCA
AAAAAGCGGTTAGCTCCTTCGGTCCTCCGATCGTTGTCAGAAGTAAGTTGGCCGCAGTGTTATCACTCAT
GGTTATGGCAGCACTGCATAATTCTCTTACTGTCATGCCATCCGTAAGATGCTTTTCTGTGACTGGTGAG
TACTCAACCAAGTCATTCTGAGAATAGTGTATGCGGCGACCGAGTTGCTCTTGCCCGGCGTCAATACGGG
ATAATACCGCGCCACATAGCAGAACTTTAAAAGTGCTCATCATTGGAAAACGTTCTTCGGGGCGAAAACT
CTCAAGGATCTTACCGCTGTTGAGATCCAGTTCGATGTAACCCACTCGTGCACCCAACTGATCTTCAGCA
TCTTTTACTTTCACCAGCGTTTCTGGGTGAGCAAAAACAGGAAGGCAAAATGCCGCAAAAAAGGGAATAA
GGGCGACACGGAAATGTTGAATACTCATACTCTTCCTTTTTCAATATTATTGAAGCATTTATCAGGGTTA
TTGTCTCATGAGCGGATACATATTTGAATGTATTTAGAAAAATAAACAAATAGGGGTTCCGCGCACATTT
CCCCGAAAAGTGCCACCTGACGTC
Features (pLannotate 1.2.2; 25 found; start..end, strand, type, name):
     78..381     +  enhancer       CMV enhancer: human cytomegalovirus immediate early enhancer
    382..585     +  promoter       CMV promoter: human cytomegalovirus (CMV) immediate early promoter
    581..614     +  LTR            5' LTR (truncated) (fragment): truncated 5' long terminal repeat (LTR) from HIV-1
    630..648     +  promoter       T7 promoter: promoter for bacteriophage T7 RNA polymerase
    729..747     +  CDS            capTEV™ (fragment): composite tag for in vivo biotinylation, TEV protease cleavage, and 6xHis tagging
    748..1122    +  CDS            H2B: human histone H2B; HIST1H2BJ
   1121..1137    -  misc_feature   MCS (fragment): pUC18/19 multiple cloning site
   1144..1851    +  CDS            mCherry: mCherry is a basic (constitutively fluorescent) red fluorescent protein published in 2004, derived from Discosoma sp.. It is reported to be a very rapidly-maturing monomer with low acid sensitivity.
   1971..2559    +  misc_feature   WPRE: woodchuck hepatitis virus posttranscriptional regulatory element
   2587..2670    +  CDS            large T antigen (fragment): large T antigen from SV40 (simian virus 40)
   2693..2814    +  polyA_signal   SV40 poly(A) signal: SV40 polyadenylation signal
   2872..3096    +  polyA_signal   bGH poly(A) signal: bovine growth hormone polyadenylation signal
   3100..3121    +  promoter       SV40 promoter (fragment): SV40 enhancer and early promoter
   3142..3570    +  rep_origin     f1 ori (sequence partly withheld): f1 bacteriophage origin of replication; arrow indicates direction of (+) strand synthesis
   3584..3913    +  promoter       SV40 promoter: SV40 enhancer and early promoter
   3980..4771    +  CDS            neo: KKA2_KLEPN - Also known as kan, nptII. Experimental evidence at protein level: Swiss-Prot protein existence level 1. Resistance to kanamycin, neomycin, paromomycin, ribostamycin, butirosin and gentamicin B. From Klebsiella pneumoniae.
   4795..4953    +  CDS            ble (fragment): BLE_KLEPN - Experimental evidence at protein level: Swiss-Prot protein existence level 1. Binding protein with a strong affinity to the bleomycin family of antibiotics. Binds to CL990; an antimitotic-antibiotic compound. From Klebsiella pneumoniae.
   4948..5069    +  polyA_signal   SV40 poly(A) signal: SV40 polyadenylation signal
   5142..5158    -  protein_bind   lac operator: The lac repressor binds to the lac operator to inhibit transcription in E. coli. This inhibition can be relieved by adding lactose or isopropyl-β-D-thiogalactopyranoside (IPTG). lac repressor encoded by lacI
   5166..5196    -  promoter       lac promoter: promoter for the E. coli lac operon
   5211..5232    -  protein_bind   CAP binding site: CAP binding activates transcription in the presence of cAMP. E. coli catabolite activator protein
   5245..5337    -  CDS            lacI (fragment): lac repressor; lacI; The lac repressor binds to the lac operator to inhibit transcription in E. coli. This inhibition can be relieved by adding lactose or isopropyl-β-D-thiogalactopyranoside (IPTG).
   5520..6108    -  rep_origin     ori: high-copy-number ColE1/pMB1/pBR322/pUC origin of replication
   6279..7139    -  CDS            AmpR: β-lactamase; bla; confers resistance to ampicillin, carbenicillin, and related antibiotics
   7140..7244    -  promoter       AmpR promoter: bla
