[The description below was written by a language model from this plasmid's Addgene catalogue record and pLannotate feature annotations shown in this document.]
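Description:
FRT1-His-H2B-Cherry-2A (IG156) is a 7,275-nt mammalian expression and cloning intermediate built on the pcDNA3.1 backbone. It is meant to receive a gene of interest downstream of a nuclear red fluorescent reporter cassette. In E. coli it replicates from a high-copy ColE1/pUC-type origin and is selected with ampicillin through the β-lactamase gene. An f1 origin is also present. For mammalian cells, an SV40 early promoter drives the neo gene, followed by an SV40 polyadenylation signal, which allows G418 selection.

The payload sits behind the CMV immediate-early enhancer and promoter, with a T7 promoter just downstream. It encodes a short His-tag segment (annotated as a fragment of a composite 6xHis tag) fused to human histone H2B and then mCherry. This fusion gives a chromatin-bound red signal that marks expressing nuclei. The plasmid name indicates an FRT1 recombinase site ahead of the reporter and a 2A self-cleaving peptide after it, but the automated feature table does not annotate either element. The unannotated gaps before the His tag and between mCherry and the WPRE are plausible positions for them, though the record does not confirm this. Downstream lie a WPRE, which enhances transcript stability and expression, and then SV40 and bGH polyadenylation signals.

A gene inserted in frame after the 2A would be co-translated with the reporter and released as a separate protein, so nuclear Cherry fluorescence would report its expression. The associated publication describes a method for multispectral, combinatorial mosaic gene-function analysis. This suggests the FRT-flanked module serves as a building block for recombinase-dependent mosaic constructs.
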