Addgene plasmid #99622: FRT1-His-H2B-Cherry-2A (IG156)
Purpose: To clone gene of interest downstream of FRT1-His-H2B-Cherry-2A cassette
Depositing lab: Rui Benedito. Depositing organization: Centro Nacional de Investigaciones Cardiovasculares (CNIC). Publication: Dual ifgMosaic: A Versatile Method for Multispectral and Combinatorial Mosaic Gene-Function Analysis. Pontes-Quero S, Heredia L, Casquero-Garcia V, Fernandez-Chacon M, Luo W, Hermoso A, Bansal M, Garcia-Gonzalez I, Sanchez-Munoz MS, Perea JR, Galiana-Simal A, Rodriguez-Arabaolaza I, Del Olmo-Cabrera S, Rocha SF, Criado-Rodriguez LM, Giovinazzo G, Benedito R. Cell. 2017 Aug 10;170(4):800-814.e18. doi: 10.1016/j.cell.2017.07.031. PubMed 28802047.
Backbone
  Vector backbone: pcDNA3.1
  Vector type: Mammalian Expression
  Selectable markers: Neomycin (select with G418)
Growth in bacteria
  Bacterial resistance: Ampicillin, 100 μg/mL
  Growth temperature: 37°C
  Growth strain: DH5alpha
  Copy number: High Copy
Gene/Insert
  Gene/Insert name: His-H2B-Cherry
Terms and licenses: Academic/Nonprofit Terms; Industry Terms: Not Available to Industry
How to cite: FRT1-His-H2B-Cherry-2A (IG156) was a gift from Rui Benedito (Addgene plasmid # 99622 ; http://n2t.net/addgene:99622 ; RRID:Addgene_99622)
